Addgene plasmid #76622: DYRK1B gRNA (BRDN0001146749)
Purpose: 3rd generation lentiviral gRNA plasmid targeting human DYRK1B
Depositing lab: John Doench & David Root. Depositing organization: Broad Institute. Publication: Optimized sgRNA design to maximize activity and minimize off-target effects of CRISPR-Cas9. Doench JG, Fusi N, Sullender M, Hegde M, Vaimberg EW, Donovan KF, Smith I, Tothova Z, Wilen C, Orchard R, Virgin HW, Listgarten J, Root DE. Nat Biotechnol. 2016 Jan 18. doi: 10.1038/nbt.3437. PubMed 26780180.
Backbone
  Vector backbone: lentiGuide-Puro
  Backbone manufacturer: Zhang Lab (Addgene plasmid # 52963)
  Vector type: Mammalian Expression, Lentiviral, CRISPR
  Selectable markers: Puromycin
Growth in bacteria
  Bacterial resistance: Ampicillin, 100 μg/mL
  Growth temperature: 37°C
  Growth strain: DH5alpha
  Copy number: High Copy
Gene/Insert
  Gene/Insert name: DYRK1B (alt names: DYRK1B; NM_004714.2)
  gRNA/shRNA sequence: GATGAAGTACTATATAGGTG
  Species: H. sapiens (human)
  Entrez Gene: DYRK1B (a.k.a. AOMS3, MIRK)
  Promoter: hU6
  Cloning method: Unknown
  Sequencing primers: 5′ U6-F; 3′ pS2-R
Terms and licenses: Academic/Nonprofit Terms; Industry Terms: Not Available to Industry
Depositor comments: The gRNA was designed to target the following Genbank reference sequence(s): NM_004714.2,NM_006483.2,NM_006484.2. Note that this plasmid does NOT contain Cas9. It should be used in conjunction with lentiCas9-Blast (Addgene #52962) or otherwise with cell lines already expressing Cas9. Browse the full kinome gRNA library at http://www.addgene.org/pooled-library/broadgpp-human-kinome/ or visit http://www.broadinstitute.org/rnai/public/ for detailed protocols and information.
How to cite: DYRK1B gRNA (BRDN0001146749) was a gift from John Doench & David Root (Addgene plasmid # 76622 ; http://n2t.net/addgene:76622 ; RRID:Addgene_76622)
