[The description below was written by a language model from this plasmid's Addgene catalogue record and pLannotate feature annotations shown in this document.]
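Description:
DYRK1B gRNA (BRDN0001146749) is a third-generation lentiviral guide RNA plasmid built on the lentiGuide-Puro backbone and designed to direct Streptococcus pyogenes Cas9 to the human kinase gene DYRK1B (also known as MIRK or AOMS3). It belongs to a human kinome gRNA collection, and the guide was designed against three DYRK1B reference transcripts. In bacteria, the 8.3 kb plasmid is maintained through a high-copy ColE1/pUC-type origin and selected with ampicillin via the β-lactamase gene. An f1 origin, an SV40 origin and remnants of lac and T7/T3 promoter elements are carried over from the parental cloning vector.

The lentiviral transfer cassette starts with an RSV promoter fused to a truncated HIV-1 5' LTR, which makes genomic RNA production Tat-independent. It is followed by the Ψ packaging signal with a partial gag sequence, the Rev response element and a cPPT/CTS, and it ends in a self-inactivating ΔU3 3' LTR. Two expression units sit between the LTRs. In the first, a human U6 RNA polymerase III promoter drives the DYRK1B-specific spacer joined to the SpCas9 gRNA scaffold. In the second, the EF-1α core promoter with its intron A drives puromycin N-acetyltransferase, with a downstream WPRE to boost transcript expression, so that transduced mammalian cells can be selected with puromycin.

The plasmid does not encode Cas9. It is meant to be packaged into lentivirus and used in cells that already express Cas9 or alongside a separate Cas9 vector such as lentiCas9-Blast, typically for knockout of DYRK1B in human cells.
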