Features (pLannotate 1.2.2; 29 found; start..end, strand, type, name):
     14..80      +  CDS            small t antigen (fragment): SV40 (simian virus 40) small t antigen
    106..317     +  promoter       EF-1α core promoter: core promoter for human elongation factor EF-1α
    318..1256    +  intron         EF-1α intron A: intron upstream of the start codon of human EF-1α
   1278..1877    +  CDS            PuroR (fragment): puromycin N-acetyltransferase; pac from Streptomyces; confers resistance to puromycin
   1893..2481    +  misc_feature   WPRE: woodchuck hepatitis virus posttranscriptional regulatory element
   2532..2551    +  misc_feature   cPPT/CTS (fragment): central polypurine tract and central termination sequence of HIV-1
   2553..2786    +  LTR            3' LTR (ΔU3): self-inactivating 3' long terminal repeat (LTR) from HIV-1
   2864..2985    +  polyA_signal   SV40 poly(A) signal: SV40 polyadenylation signal
   3025..3160    +  rep_origin     SV40 ori: SV40 origin of replication
   3181..3199    -  promoter       T7 promoter: promoter for bacteriophage T7 RNA polymerase
   3207..3362    +  CDS            lacZα (fragment): LacZα fragment of β-galactosidase; lacZ fragment
   3367..3795    +  rep_origin     f1 ori (sequence partly withheld): f1 bacteriophage origin of replication; arrow indicates direction of (+) strand synthesis
   3848..3952    +  promoter       AmpR promoter: bla
   3953..4813    +  CDS            AmpR: β-lactamase; bla; confers resistance to ampicillin, carbenicillin, and related antibiotics
   4984..5572    +  rep_origin     ori: high-copy-number ColE1/pMB1/pBR322/pUC origin of replication
   5755..5847    +  CDS            lacI (fragment): lac repressor; lacI; The lac repressor binds to the lac operator to inhibit transcription in E. coli. This inhibition can be relieved by adding lactose or isopropyl-β-D-thiogalactopyranoside (IPTG).
   5860..5881    +  protein_bind   CAP binding site: CAP binding activates transcription in the presence of cAMP. E. coli catabolite activator protein
   5896..5926    +  promoter       lac promoter: promoter for the E. coli lac operon
   5934..5950    +  protein_bind   lac operator: The lac repressor binds to the lac operator to inhibit transcription in E. coli. This inhibition can be relieved by adding lactose or isopropyl-β-D-thiogalactopyranoside (IPTG). lac repressor encoded by lacI
   5995..6013    +  promoter       T3 promoter: promoter for bacteriophage T3 RNA polymerase
   6041..6267    +  promoter       RSV promoter: Rous sarcoma virus enhancer/promoter
   6268..6448    +  LTR            5' LTR (truncated): truncated 5' long terminal repeat (LTR) from HIV-1
   6495..6620    +  misc_feature   HIV-1 Ψ: packaging signal of human immunodeficiency virus type 1
   6604..6967    +  CDS            HIV-1 gag (fragment): gag protein from human immunodeficiency virus 1; gag
   7113..7346    +  misc_feature   RRE: The Rev response element (RRE) of HIV-1 allows for Rev-dependent mRNA export from the nucleus to the cytoplasm.
   7723..7749    +  CDS            Rev (fragment): human immunodeficiency virus 1 (HIV-1) Rev protein; rev; enhances nuclear export of unspliced and incompletely spliced viral mRNAs
   7753..7993    +  promoter       U6 promoter: RNA polymerase III promoter for human U6 snRNA
   8023..8098    +  misc_RNA       gRNA scaffold: guide RNA scaffold for the Streptococcus pyogenes CRISPR/Cas9 system
   8154..8271    +  misc_feature   cPPT/CTS: central polypurine tract and central termination sequence of HIV-1
>Addgene plasmid #76622 | DYRK1B gRNA (BRDN0001146749) | addgene full sequence | sequence record 186186 | Addgene Assembled Sequence
CCCGGGTGCAAAGATGGATAAAGTTTTAAACAGAGAGGAATCTTTGCAGCTAATGGACCTTCTAGGTCTT
GAAAGGAGTGGGAATTGGCTCCGGTGCCCGTCAGTGGGCAGAGCGCACATCGCCCACAGTCCCCGAGAAG
TTGGGGGGAGGGGTCGGCAATTGATCCGGTGCCTAGAGAAGGTGGCGCGGGGTAAACTGGGAAAGTGATG
TCGTGTACTGGCTCCGCCTTTTTCCCGAGGGTGGGGGAGAACCGTATATAAGTGCAGTAGTCGCCGTGAA
CGTTCTTTTTCGCAACGGGTTTGCCGCCAGAACACAGGTAAGTGCCGTGTGTGGTTCCCGCGGGCCTGGC
CTCTTTACGGGTTATGGCCCTTGCGTGCCTTGAATTACTTCCACCTGGCTGCAGTACGTGATTCTTGATC
CCGAGCTTCGGGTTGGAAGTGGGTGGGAGAGTTCGAGGCCTTGCGCTTAAGGAGCCCCTTCGCCTCGTGC
TTGAGTTGAGGCCTGGCCTGGGCGCTGGGGCCGCCGCGTGCGAATCTGGTGGCACCTTCGCGCCTGTCTC
GCTGCTTTCGATAAGTCTCTAGCCATTTAAAATTTTTGATGACCTGCTGCGACGCTTTTTTTCTGGCAAG
ATAGTCTTGTAAATGCGGGCCAAGATCTGCACACTGGTATTTCGGTTTTTGGGGCCGCGGGCGGCGACGG
GGCCCGTGCGTCCCAGCGCACATGTTCGGCGAGGCGGGGCCTGCGAGCGCGGCCACCGAGAATCGGACGG
GGGTAGTCTCAAGCTGGCCGGCCTGCTCTGGTGCCTGGCCTCGCGCCGCCGTGTATCGCCCCGCCCTGGG
CGGCAAGGCTGGCCCGGTCGGCACCAGTTGCGTGAGCGGAAAGATGGCCGCTTCCCGGCCCTGCTGCAGG
GAGCTCAAAATGGAGGACGCGGCGCTCGGGAGAGCGGGCGGGTGAGTCACCCACACAAAGGAAAAGGGCC
TTTCCGTCCTCAGCCGTCGCTTCATGTGACTCCACGGAGTACCGGGCGCCGTCCAGGCACCTCGATTAGT
TCTCGAGCTTTTGGAGTACGTCGTCTTTAGGTTGGGGGGAGGGGTTTTATGCGATGGAGTTTCCCCACAC
TGAGTGGGTGGAGACTGAAGTTAGGCCAGCTTGGCACTTGATGTAATTCTCCTTGGAATTTGCCCTTTTT
GAGTTTGGATCTTGGTTCATTCTCAAGCCTCAGACAGTGGTTCAAAGTTTTTTTCTTCCATTTCAGGTGT
CGTGACGTACGGCCACCATGACCGAGTACAAGCCCACGGTGCGCCTCGCCACCCGCGACGACGTCCCCAG
GGCCGTACGCACCCTCGCCGCCGCGTTCGCCGACTACCCCGCCACGCGCCACACCGTCGATCCGGACCGC
CACATCGAGCGGGTCACCGAGCTGCAAGAACTCTTCCTCACGCGCGTCGGGCTCGACATCGGCAAGGTGT
GGGTCGCGGACGACGGCGCCGCCGTGGCGGTCTGGACCACGCCGGAGAGCGTCGAAGCGGGGGCGGTGTT
CGCCGAGATCGGCCCGCGCATGGCCGAGTTGAGCGGTTCCCGGCTGGCCGCGCAGCAACAGATGGAAGGC
CTCCTGGCGCCGCACCGGCCCAAGGAGCCCGCGTGGTTCCTGGCCACCGTCGGAGTCTCGCCCGACCACC
AGGGCAAGGGTCTGGGCAGCGCCGTCGTGCTCCCCGGAGTGGAGGCGGCCGAGCGCGCCGGGGTGCCCGC
CTTCCTGGAGACCTCCGCGCCCCGCAACCTCCCCTTCTACGAGCGGCTCGGCTTCACCGTCACCGCCGAC
GTCGAGGTGCCCGAAGGACCGCGCACCTGGTGCATGACCCGCAAGCCCGGTGCCTGAACGCGTTAAGTCG
ACAATCAACCTCTGGATTACAAAATTTGTGAAAGATTGACTGGTATTCTTAACTATGTTGCTCCTTTTAC
GCTATGTGGATACGCTGCTTTAATGCCTTTGTATCATGCTATTGCTTCCCGTATGGCTTTCATTTTCTCC
TCCTTGTATAAATCCTGGTTGCTGTCTCTTTATGAGGAGTTGTGGCCCGTTGTCAGGCAACGTGGCGTGG
TGTGCACTGTGTTTGCTGACGCAACCCCCACTGGTTGGGGCATTGCCACCACCTGTCAGCTCCTTTCCGG
GACTTTCGCTTTCCCCCTCCCTATTGCCACGGCGGAACTCATCGCCGCCTGCCTTGCCCGCTGCTGGACA
GGGGCTCGGCTGTTGGGCACTGACAATTCCGTGGTGTTGTCGGGGAAATCATCGTCCTTTCCTTGGCTGC
TCGCCTGTGTTGCCACCTGGATTCTGCGCGGGACGTCCTTCTGCTACGTCCCTTCGGCCCTCAATCCAGC
GGACCTTCCTTCCCGCGGCCTGCTGCCGGCTCTGCGGCCTCTTCCGCGTCTTCGCCTTCGCCCTCAGACG
AGTCGGATCTCCCTTTGGGCCGCCTCCCCGCGTCGACTTTAAGACCAATGACTTACAAGGCAGCTGTAGA
TCTTAGCCACTTTTTAAAAGAAAAGGGGGGACTGGAAGGGCTAATTCACTCCCAACGAAGACAAGATCTG
CTTTTTGCTTGTACTGGGTCTCTCTGGTTAGACCAGATCTGAGCCTGGGAGCTCTCTGGCTAACTAGGGA
ACCCACTGCTTAAGCCTCAATAAAGCTTGCCTTGAGTGCTTCAAGTAGTGTGTGCCCGTCTGTTGTGTGA
CTCTGGTAACTAGAGATCCCTCAGACCCTTTTAGTCAGTGTGGAAAATCTCTAGCAGTACGTATAGTAGT
TCATGTCATCTTATTATTCAGTATTTATAACTTGCAAAGAAATGAATATCAGAGAGTGAGAGGAACTTGT
TTATTGCAGCTTATAATGGTTACAAATAAAGCAATAGCATCACAAATTTCACAAATAAAGCATTTTTTTC
ACTGCATTCTAGTTGTGGTTTGTCCAAACTCATCAATGTATCTTATCATGTCTGGCTCTAGCTATCCCGC
CCCTAACTCCGCCCATCCCGCCCCTAACTCCGCCCAGTTCCGCCCATTCTCCGCCCCATGGCTGACTAAT
TTTTTTTATTTATGCAGAGGCCGAGGCCGCCTCGGCCTCTGAGCTATTCCAGAAGTAGTGAGGAGGCTTT
TTTGGAGGCCTAGGGACGTACCCAATTCGCCCTATAGTGAGTCGTATTACGCGCGCTCACTGGCCGTCGT
TTTACAACGTCGTGACTGGGAAAACCCTGGCGTTACCCAACTTAATCGCCTTGCAGCACATCCCCCTTTC
GCCAGCTGGCGTAATAGCGAAGAGGCCCGCACCGATCGCCCTTCCCAACAGTTGCGCAGCCTGAATGGCG
AATGGG
[124 nt withheld, positions 3367-3490]
C
[91 nt withheld, positions 3492-3582]
A
[49 nt withheld, positions 3584-3632]
CCTTTGACGTTGGAGTCCACGTTCTTT
[37 nt withheld, positions 3660-3696]
ACCCTATCTCGGTCTATTCTTTTGATTTATAAGGGATTTTGCCGATTTCGGCCTATTGGTTAAAAAATGA
GCTGATTTAACAAAAATTTAACGCGAATTTTAACAAAATATTAACGCTTACAATTTAGGTGGCACTTTTC
GGGGAAATGTGCGCGGAACCCCTATTTGTTTATTTTTCTAAATACATTCAAATATGTATCCGCTCATGAG
ACAATAACCCTGATAAATGCTTCAATAATATTGAAAAAGGAAGAGTATGAGTATTCAACATTTCCGTGTC
GCCCTTATTCCCTTTTTTGCGGCATTTTGCCTTCCTGTTTTTGCTCACCCAGAAACGCTGGTGAAAGTAA
AAGATGCTGAAGATCAGTTGGGTGCACGAGTGGGTTACATCGAACTGGATCTCAACAGCGGTAAGATCCT
TGAGAGTTTTCGCCCCGAAGAACGTTTTCCAATGATGAGCACTTTTAAAGTTCTGCTATGTGGCGCGGTA
TTATCCCGTATTGACGCCGGGCAAGAGCAACTCGGTCGCCGCATACACTATTCTCAGAATGACTTGGTTG
AGTACTCACCAGTCACAGAAAAGCATCTTACGGATGGCATGACAGTAAGAGAATTATGCAGTGCTGCCAT
AACCATGAGTGATAACACTGCGGCCAACTTACTTCTGACAACGATCGGAGGACCGAAGGAGCTAACCGCT
TTTTTGCACAACATGGGGGATCATGTAACTCGCCTTGATCGTTGGGAACCGGAGCTGAATGAAGCCATAC
CAAACGACGAGCGTGACACCACGATGCCTGTAGCAATGGCAACAACGTTGCGCAAACTATTAACTGGCGA
ACTACTTACTCTAGCTTCCCGGCAACAATTAATAGACTGGATGGAGGCGGATAAAGTTGCAGGACCACTT
CTGCGCTCGGCCCTTCCGGCTGGCTGGTTTATTGCTGATAAATCTGGAGCCGGTGAGCGTGGGTCTCGCG
GTATCATTGCAGCACTGGGGCCAGATGGTAAGCCCTCCCGTATCGTAGTTATCTACACGACGGGGAGTCA
GGCAACTATGGATGAACGAAATAGACAGATCGCTGAGATAGGTGCCTCACTGATTAAGCATTGGTAACTG
TCAGACCAAGTTTACTCATATATACTTTAGATTGATTTAAAACTTCATTTTTAATTTAAAAGGATCTAGG
TGAAGATCCTTTTTGATAATCTCATGACCAAAATCCCTTAACGTGAGTTTTCGTTCCACTGAGCGTCAGA
CCCCGTAGAAAAGATCAAAGGATCTTCTTGAGATCCTTTTTTTCTGCGCGTAATCTGCTGCTTGCAAACA
AAAAAACCACCGCTACCAGCGGTGGTTTGTTTGCCGGATCAAGAGCTACCAACTCTTTTTCCGAAGGTAA
CTGGCTTCAGCAGAGCGCAGATACCAAATACTGTTCTTCTAGTGTAGCCGTAGTTAGGCCACCACTTCAA
GAACTCTGTAGCACCGCCTACATACCTCGCTCTGCTAATCCTGTTACCAGTGGCTGCTGCCAGTGGCGAT
AAGTCGTGTCTTACCGGGTTGGACTCAAGACGATAGTTACCGGATAAGGCGCAGCGGTCGGGCTGAACGG
GGGGTTCGTGCACACAGCCCAGCTTGGAGCGAACGACCTACACCGAACTGAGATACCTACAGCGTGAGCT
ATGAGAAAGCGCCACGCTTCCCGAAGGGAGAAAGGCGGACAGGTATCCGGTAAGCGGCAGGGTCGGAACA
GGAGAGCGCACGAGGGAGCTTCCAGGGGGAAACGCCTGGTATCTTTATAGTCCTGTCGGGTTTCGCCACC
TCTGACTTGAGCGTCGATTTTTGTGATGCTCGTCAGGGGGGCGGAGCCTATGGAAAAACGCCAGCAACGC
GGCCTTTTTACGGTTCCTGGCCTTTTGCTGGCCTTTTGCTCACATGTTCTTTCCTGCGTTATCCCCTGAT
TCTGTGGATAACCGTATTACCGCCTTTGAGTGAGCTGATACCGCTCGCCGCAGCCGAACGACCGAGCGCA
GCGAGTCAGTGAGCGAGGAAGCGGAAGAGCGCCCAATACGCAAACCGCCTCTCCCCGCGCGTTGGCCGAT
TCATTAATGCAGCTGGCACGACAGGTTTCCCGACTGGAAAGCGGGCAGTGAGCGCAACGCAATTAATGTG
AGTTAGCTCACTCATTAGGCACCCCAGGCTTTACACTTTATGCTTCCGGCTCGTATGTTGTGTGGAATTG
TGAGCGGATAACAATTTCACACAGGAAACAGCTATGACCATGATTACGCCAAGCGCGCAATTAACCCTCA
CTAAAGGGAACAAAAGCTGGAGCTGCAAGCTTAATGTAGTCTTATGCAATACTCTTGTAGTCTTGCAACA
TGGTAACGATGAGTTAGCAACATGCCTTACAAGGAGAGAAAAAGCACCGTGCATGCCGATTGGTGGAAGT
AAGGTGGTACGATCGTGCCTTATTAGGAAGGCAACAGACGGGTCTGACATGGATTGGACGAACCACTGAA
TTGCCGCATTGCAGAGATATTGTATTTAAGTGCCTAGCTCGATACATAAACGGGTCTCTCTGGTTAGACC
AGATCTGAGCCTGGGAGCTCTCTGGCTAACTAGGGAACCCACTGCTTAAGCCTCAATAAAGCTTGCCTTG
AGTGCTTCAAGTAGTGTGTGCCCGTCTGTTGTGTGACTCTGGTAACTAGAGATCCCTCAGACCCTTTTAG
TCAGTGTGGAAAATCTCTAGCAGTGGCGCCCGAACAGGGACTTGAAAGCGAAAGGGAAACCAGAGGAGCT
CTCTCGACGCAGGACTCGGCTTGCTGAAGCGCGCACGGCAAGAGGCGAGGGGCGGCGACTGGTGAGTACG
CCAAAAATTTTGACTAGCGGAGGCTAGAAGGAGAGAGATGGGTGCGAGAGCGTCAGTATTAAGCGGGGGA
GAATTAGATCGCGATGGGAAAAAATTCGGTTAAGGCCAGGGGGAAAGAAAAAATATAAATTAAAACATAT
AGTATGGGCAAGCAGGGAGCTAGAACGATTCGCAGTTAATCCTGGCCTGTTAGAAACATCAGAAGGCTGT
AGACAAATACTGGGACAGCTACAACCATCCCTTCAGACAGGATCAGAAGAACTTAGATCATTATATAATA
CAGTAGCAACCCTCTATTGTGTGCATCAAAGGATAGAGATAAAAGACACCAAGGAAGCTTTAGACAAGAT
AGAGGAAGAGCAAAACAAAAGTAAGACCACCGCACAGCAAGCGGCCGCTGATCTTCAGACCTGGAGGAGG
AGATATGAGGGACAATTGGAGAAGTGAATTATATAAATATAAAGTAGTAAAAATTGAACCATTAGGAGTA
GCACCCACCAAGGCAAAGAGAAGAGTGGTGCAGAGAGAAAAAAGAGCAGTGGGAATAGGAGCTTTGTTCC
TTGGGTTCTTGGGAGCAGCAGGAAGCACTATGGGCGCAGCGTCAATGACGCTGACGGTACAGGCCAGACA
ATTATTGTCTGGTATAGTGCAGCAGCAGAACAATTTGCTGAGGGCTATTGAGGCGCAACAGCATCTGTTG
CAACTCACAGTCTGGGGCATCAAGCAGCTCCAGGCAAGAATCCTGGCTGTGGAAAGATACCTAAAGGATC
AACAGCTCCTGGGGATTTGGGGTTGCTCTGGAAAACTCATTTGCACCACTGCTGTGCCTTGGAATGCTAG
TTGGAGTAATAAATCTCTGGAACAGATTTGGAATCACACGACCTGGATGGAGTGGGACAGAGAAATTAAC
AATTACACAAGCTTAATACACTCCTTAATTGAAGAATCGCAAAACCAGCAAGAAAAGAATGAACAAGAAT
TATTGGAATTAGATAAATGGGCAAGTTTGTGGAATTGGTTTAACATAACAAATTGGCTGTGGTATATAAA
ATTATTCATAATGATAGTAGGAGGCTTGGTAGGTTTAAGAATAGTTTTTGCTGTACTTTCTATAGTGAAT
AGAGTTAGGCAGGGATATTCACCATTATCGTTTCAGACCCACCTCCCAACCCCGAGGGGACCCAGAGAGG
GCCTATTTCCCATGATTCCTTCATATTTGCATATACGATACAAGGCTGTTAGAGAGATAATTAGAATTAA
TTTGACTGTAAACACAAAGATATTAGTACAAAATACGTGACGTAGAAAGTAATAATTTCTTGGGTAGTTT
GCAGTTTTAAAATTATGTTTTAAAATGGACTATCATATGCTTACCGTAACTTGAAAGTATTTCGATTTCT
TGGCTTTATATATCTTGTGGAAAGGACGAAACACCGGATGAAGTACTATATAGGTGGTTTTAGAGCTAGA
AATAGCAAGTTAAAATAAGGCTAGTCCGTTATCAACTTGAAAAAGTGGCACCGAGTCGGTGCTTTTTTAA
GCTTGGCGTAACTAGATCTTGAGACAAATGGCAGTATTCATCCACAATTTTAAAAGAAAAGGGGGGATTG
GGGGGTACAGTGCAGGGGAAAGAATAGTAGACATAATAGCAACAGACATACAAACTAAAGAATTACAAAA
ACAAATTACAAAAATTCAAAATTTTCGGGTTTATTACAGGGACAGCAGAGATCCACTTTGGCGCCGGCTC
GAGGGGG
