>Addgene plasmid #76622 | DYRK1B gRNA (BRDN0001146749) | depositor partial sequence | sequence record 144082 | Target Sequence
GATGAAGTACTATATAGGTG
