>Addgene plasmid #76622 | DYRK1B gRNA (BRDN0001146749) | addgene partial sequence | sequence record 186185 | hU6-F
TAGAAAGTAATAATTTCTTGGGTAGTTTGCAGTTTTAAAATTATGTTTTAAAATGGACTATCATATGCTT
ACCGTAACTTGAAAGTATTTCGATTTCTTGGCTTTATATATCTTGTGGAAAGGACGAAACACCGGATGAA
GTACTATATAGGTGGTTTTAGAGCTAGAAATAGCAAGTTAAAATAAGGCTAGTCCGTTATCAACTTGAAA
AAGTGGCACCGAGTCGGTGCTTTTTTAAGCTTGGCGTAACTAGATCTTGAGACAAATGGCAGTATTCATC
CACAATTTTAAAAGAAAAGGGGGGATTGGGGGGTACAGTGCAGGGGAAAGAATAGTAGACATAATAGCAA
CAGACATACAAACTAAAGAATTACAAAAACAAATTACAAAAATTCAAAATTTTCGGGTTTATTACAGGGA
CAGCAGAGATCCACTTTGGCGCCGGCTCGAGGGGGCCCGGGTGCAAAGATGGATAAAGTTTTAAACAGAG
AGGAATCTTTGCAGCTAATGGACCTTCTAGGTCTTGAAAGGAGTGGGAATTGGCTCCGGTGCCCGTCAGT
GGGCAGAGCG
